>Addgene plasmid #167169 | pEGFP ratAPOBEC1 L173A/G227A | addgene full sequence | sequence record 335363 | Addgene NGS Result
CGTTACATAACTTACGGTAAATGGCCCGCCTGGCTGACCGCCCAACGACCCCCGCCCATTGACGTCAATA
ATGACGTATGTTCCCATAGTAACGCCAATAGGGACTTTCCATTGACGTCAATGGGTGGAGTATTTACGGT
AAACTGCCCACTTGGCAGTACATCAAGTGTATCATATGCCAAGTACGCCCCCTATTGACGTCAATGACGG
TAAATGGCCCGCCTGGCATTATGCCCAGTACATGACCTTATGGGACTTTCCTACTTGGCAGTACATCTAC
GTATTAGTCATCGCTATTACCATGGTGATGCGGTTTTGGCAGTACATCAATGGGCGTGGATAGCGGTTTG
ACTCACGGGGATTTCCAAGTCTCCACCCCATTGACGTCAATGGGAGTTTGTTTTGGCACCAAAATCAACG
GGACTTTCCAAAATGTCGTAACAACTCCGCCCCATTGACGCAAATGGGCGGTAGGCGTGTACGGTGGGAG
GTCTATATAAGCAGAGCTGGTTTAGTGAACCGTCAGATCCGCTAGCATGAGTTCCGAGACAGGCCCTGTA
GCTGTTGATCCCACTCTGAGGAGAAGAATTGAGCCCCACGAGTTTGAAGTCTTCTTTGACCCCCGGGAAC
TTCGGAAAGAGACCTGTCTGCTGTATGAGATCAACTGGGGAGGAAGGCACAGCATCTGGCGACACACGAG
CCAAAACACCAACAAACACGTTGAAGTCAATTTCATAGAAAAATTTACTACAGAAAGATACTTTTGTCCA
AACACCAGATGCTCCATTACCTGGTTCCTGTCCTGGAGTCCCTGTGGGGAGTGCTCCAGGGCCATTACAG
AATTTTTGAGCCGATACCCCCATGTAACTCTGTTTATTTATATAGCACGGCTTTATCACCACGCAGATCC
TCGAAATCGGCAAGGACTCAGGGACCTTATTAGCAGCGGTGTTACTATCCAGATCATGACGGAGCAAGAG
TCTGGCTACTGCTGGAGGAATTTTGTCAACTACTCCCCTTCGAATGAAGCTCATTGGCCAAGGTACCCCC
ATGCGTGGGTGAGGCTGTACGTACTGGAACTCTACTGCATCATTTTAGGACTTCCACCCTGTTTAAATAT
TTTAAGAAGAAAACAACCTCAACTCACGTTTTTCACGATTGCTCTTCAAAGCTGCCATTACCAAAGGCTA
CCACCCCACATCCTGTGGGCCACAGCGTTGAAATGAGATCCACCGGATCTAGATAACTGATCATAATCAG
CCATACCACATTTGTAGAGGTTTTACTTGCTTTAAAAAACCTCCCACACCTCCCCCTGAACCTGAAACAT
AAAATGAATGCAATTGTTGTTGTTAACTTGTTTATTGCAGCTTATAATGGTTACAAATAAAGCAATAGCA
TCACAAATTTCACAAATAAAGCATTTTTTTCACTGCATTCTAGTTGTGGTTTGTCCAAACTCATCAATGT
ATCTTAACGCGTAAATTGTAAGCGTTAATATTTTGTTAAAATTCGCGTTAAATTTTTGTTAAATCAGCTC
ATTTTTTAACCAATAGGCCGAAATCGGCAAAATCCCTTATAAATCAAAAGAATAGACCGAGATAGGGT
[37 nt withheld, positions 1609-1645]
AAAGAACGTGGACTCCAACGTCAAAGG
[49 nt withheld, positions 1673-1721]
T
[91 nt withheld, positions 1723-1813]
G
[124 nt withheld, positions 1815-1938]
CAGGTGGCACTTTTCGGGGAAATGTGCGCGGAACCCCTATTTGTTTATTTTTCTAAATACATTCAAATAT
GTATCCGCTCATGAGACAATAACCCTGATAAATGCTTCAATAATATTGAAAAAGGAAGAGTCCTGAGGCG
GAAAGAACCAGCTGTGGAATGTGTGTCAGTTAGGGTGTGGAAAGTCCCCAGGCTCCCCAGCAGGCAGAAG
TATGCAAAGCATGCATCTCAATTAGTCAGCAACCAGGTGTGGAAAGTCCCCAGGCTCCCCAGCAGGCAGA
AGTATGCAAAGCATGCATCTCAATTAGTCAGCAACCATAGTCCCGCCCCTAACTCCGCCCATCCCGCCCC
TAACTCCGCCCAGTTCCGCCCATTCTCCGCCCCATGGCTGACTAATTTTTTTTATTTATGCAGAGGCCGA
GGCCGCCTCGGCCTCTGAGCTATTCCAGAAGTAGTGAGGAGGCTTTTTTGGAGGCCTAGGCTTTTGCAAA
GATCGATCAAGAGACAGGATGAGGATCGTTTCGCATGATTGAACAAGATGGATTGCACGCAGGTTCTCCG
GCCGCTTGGGTGGAGAGGCTATTCGGCTATGACTGGGCACAACAGACAATCGGCTGCTCTGATGCCGCCG
TGTTCCGGCTGTCAGCGCAGGGGCGCCCGGTTCTTTTTGTCAAGACCGACCTGTCCGGTGCCCTGAATGA
ACTGCAAGACGAGGCAGCGCGGCTATCGTGGCTGGCCACGACGGGCGTTCCTTGCGCAGCTGTGCTCGAC
GTTGTCACTGAAGCGGGAAGGGACTGGCTGCTATTGGGCGAAGTGCCGGGGCAGGATCTCCTGTCATCTC
ACCTTGCTCCTGCCGAGAAAGTATCCATCATGGCTGATGCAATGCGGCGGCTGCATACGCTTGATCCGGC
TACCTGCCCATTCGACCACCAAGCGAAACATCGCATCGAGCGAGCACGTACTCGGATGGAAGCCGGTCTT
GTCGATCAGGATGATCTGGACGAAGAGCATCAGGGGCTCGCGCCAGCCGAACTGTTCGCCAGGCTCAAGG
CGAGCATGCCCGACGGCGAGGATCTCGTCGTGACCCATGGCGATGCCTGCTTGCCGAATATCATGGTGGA
AAATGGCCGCTTTTCTGGATTCATCGACTGTGGCCGGCTGGGTGTGGCGGACCGCTATCAGGACATAGCG
TTGGCTACCCGTGATATTGCTGAAGAGCTTGGCGGCGAATGGGCTGACCGCTTCCTCGTGCTTTACGGTA
TCGCCGCTCCCGATTCGCAGCGCATCGCCTTCTATCGCCTTCTTGACGAGTTCTTCTGAGCGGGACTCTG
GGGTTCGAAATGACCGACCAAGCGACGCCCAACCTGCCATCACGAGATTTCGATTCCACCGCCGCCTTCT
ATGAAAGGTTGGGCTTCGGAATCGTTTTCCGGGACGCCGGCTGGATGATCCTCCAGCGCGGGGATCTCAT
GCTGGAGTTCTTCGCCCACCCTAGGGGGAGGCTAACTGAAACACGGAAGGAGACAATACCGGAAGGAACC
CGCGCTATGACGGCAATAAAAAGACAGAATAAAACGCACGGTGTTGGGTCGTTTGTTCATAAACGCGGGG
TTCGGTCCCAGGGCTGGCACTCTGTCGATACCCCACCGAGACCCCATTGGGGCCAATACGCCCGCGTTTC
TTCCTTTTCCCCACCCCACCCCCCAAGTTCGGGTGAAGGCCCAGGGCTCGCAGCCAACGTCGGGGCGGCA
GGCCCTGCCATAGCCTCAGGTTACTCATATATACTTTAGATTGATTTAAAACTTCATTTTTAATTTAAAA
GGATCTAGGTGAAGATCCTTTTTGATAATCTCATGACCAAAATCCCTTAACGTGAGTTTTCGTTCCACTG
AGCGTCAGACCCCGTAGAAAAGATCAAAGGATCTTCTTGAGATCCTTTTTTTCTGCGCGTAATCTGCTGC
TTGCAAACAAAAAAACCACCGCTACCAGCGGTGGTTTGTTTGCCGGATCAAGAGCTACCAACTCTTTTTC
CGAAGGTAACTGGCTTCAGCAGAGCGCAGATACCAAATACTGTTCTTCTAGTGTAGCCGTAGTTAGGCCA
CCACTTCAAGAACTCTGTAGCACCGCCTACATACCTCGCTCTGCTAATCCTGTTACCAGTGGCTGCTGCC
AGTGGCGATAAGTCGTGTCTTACCGGGTTGGACTCAAGACGATAGTTACCGGATAAGGCGCAGCGGTCGG
GCTGAACGGGGGGTTCGTGCACACAGCCCAGCTTGGAGCGAACGACCTACACCGAACTGAGATACCTACA
GCGTGAGCTATGAGAAAGCGCCACGCTTCCCGAAGGGAGAAAGGCGGACAGGTATCCGGTAAGCGGCAGG
GTCGGAACAGGAGAGCGCACGAGGGAGCTTCCAGGGGGAAACGCCTGGTATCTTTATAGTCCTGTCGGGT
TTCGCCACCTCTGACTTGAGCGTCGATTTTTGTGATGCTCGTCAGGGGGGCGGAGCCTATGGAAAAACGC
CAGCAACGCGGCCTTTTTACGGTTCCTGGCCTTTTGCTGGCCTTTTGCTCACATGTTCTTTCCTGCGTTA
TCCCCTGATTCTGTGGATAACCGTATTACCGCCATGCATTAGTTATTAATAGTAATCAATTACGGGGTCA
TTAGTTCATAGCCCATATATGGAGTTCCG
Features (pLannotate 1.2.2; 14 found; start..end, strand, type, name):
      1..304     +  enhancer       CMV enhancer: human cytomegalovirus immediate early enhancer
    305..508     +  promoter       CMV promoter: human cytomegalovirus (CMV) immediate early promoter
    537..1226    +  CDS            APOBEC-1: cytidine deaminase (C to U editing enzyme) from rat can use ssDNA as a substrate (Komor et al., 2016)
   1248..1332    +  CDS            large T antigen (fragment): large T antigen from SV40 (simian virus 40)
   1355..1476    +  polyA_signal   SV40 poly(A) signal: SV40 polyadenylation signal
   1510..1938    -  rep_origin     f1 ori (sequence partly withheld): f1 bacteriophage origin of replication; arrow indicates direction of (+) strand synthesis
   1965..2069    +  promoter       AmpR promoter: bla
   2071..2428    +  promoter       SV40 promoter: SV40 enhancer and early promoter
   2463..3257    +  CDS            NeoR/KanR: aminoglycoside phosphotransferase from Tn5; aph(3')-II (or nptII); confers resistance to neomycin, kanamycin, and G418 (Geneticin®)
   3278..3430    +  CDS            ble (fragment): BLE_KLEPN - Experimental evidence at protein level: Swiss-Prot protein existence level 1. Binding protein with a strong affinity to the bleomycin family of antibiotics. Binds to CL990; an antimitotic-antibiotic compound. From Klebsiella pneumoniae.
   3489..3536    +  polyA_signal   HSV TK poly(A) signal: herpes simplex virus thymidine kinase polyadenylation signal (Cole and Stacy, 1985)
   3627..3643    -  polyA_signal   bGH poly(A) signal (fragment): bovine growth hormone polyadenylation signal
   3865..4453    +  rep_origin     ori: high-copy-number ColE1/pMB1/pBR322/pUC origin of replication
   4568..4627    +  enhancer       CMV enhancer (fragment): human cytomegalovirus immediate early enhancer
