[The description below was written by a language model from this plasmid's Addgene catalogue record and pLannotate feature annotations shown in this document.]
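Description:
pEGFP ratAPOBEC1 L173A/G227A is a mammalian expression plasmid built on the Clontech pEGFP-C3 backbone from which the EGFP coding sequence has been removed. Despite its name, it does not produce GFP or a GFP fusion. It carries the rat Apobec1 coding sequence, which encodes the catalytic cytidine deaminase that performs C-to-U editing of apolipoprotein B mRNA. The insert has two point substitutions, leucine 173 to alanine and glycine 227 to alanine. Transcription is driven by the human cytomegalovirus immediate early enhancer and promoter and is terminated by the SV40 polyadenylation signal downstream. The catalogue lists the insert as 603 bp, whereas the annotation of the full 4,627 nt sequence marks an APOBEC-1 coding feature of about 690 bp. The record does not explain this difference. No epitope tag is annotated.

The rest of the plasmid is standard for this vector family. A single NeoR/KanR gene (Tn5 aminoglycoside phosphotransferase) sits behind tandem bacterial (bla-type) and SV40 early promoters and is followed by the HSV TK polyadenylation signal. It therefore confers kanamycin resistance in E. coli and G418 resistance in transfected mammalian cells. A high-copy pUC-type origin supports bacterial propagation, and an f1 origin allows single-stranded DNA production. The short large T antigen, ble and bGH poly(A) fragments in the table are probably backbone remnants or annotation matches rather than functional parts.

The associated publication addresses whether APOBEC1 dimerisation is needed for its RNA editing activity. This suggests the double mutant is used in transfected cells for comparison with the wild-type enzyme, although the record does not state the specific effect of each substitution.
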