Addgene plasmid #167169: pEGFP ratAPOBEC1 L173A/G227A
Purpose: Expresses rat APOBEC1 L173A/G227A in mammalian cells. Please note that this does not express GFP.
Depositing lab: Silvestro Conticello. Depositing organization: Institute for Cancer Research, Prevention and Clinical network (ISPRO). Publication: Dimerisation of APOBEC1 is dispensable for its RNA editing activity. Chieca M, Montini M, Severi F, Pecori R, Conticello S. bioRxiv 2021 10.1101/410803.
Backbone
  Vector backbone: pEGFP-C3
  Backbone manufacturer: Clontech
  Backbone size w/o insert (bp): 3943
  Total vector size (bp): 4627
  Modifications to backbone: the EGFP cds has been removed
  Vector type: Mammalian Expression
  Selectable markers: Neomycin (select with G418)
Growth in bacteria
  Bacterial resistance: Kanamycin, 50 μg/mL
  Growth temperature: 37°C
  Growth strain: DH5alpha
  Copy number: High Copy
Gene/Insert
  Gene/Insert name: APOBEC1 (alt name: apolipoprotein B mRNA editing enzyme, catalytic polypeptide 1)
  Species: R. norvegicus (rat)
  Insert size (bp): 603
  Mutation: changed Leucine 173 to Alanine; changed Glycine 227 to Alanine
  GenBank ID: NM_012907
  Entrez Gene: Apobec1 (a.k.a. REPR, apobec-1)
  Promoter: CMV promoter
  Cloning method: Unknown
  Sequencing primers: 5′ CGTGTACGGTGGGAGGTCTA; 3′ TTCAGGTTCAGGGGGAGGTG
Terms and licenses: Academic/Nonprofit Terms; Industry Terms: Not Available to Industry
How to cite: pEGFP ratAPOBEC1 L173A/G227A was a gift from Silvestro Conticello (Addgene plasmid # 167169 ; http://n2t.net/addgene:167169 ; RRID:Addgene_167169)
